>Addgene plasmid #183065 | NFkBr-IL1Ra | addgene full sequence | sequence record 403148 | Addgene NGS Result
GTCGACGGATCGGGAGATCTCCCGATCCCCTATGGTGCACTCTCAGTACAATCTGCTCTGATGCCGCATA
GTTAAGCCAGTATCTGCTCCCTGCTTGTGTGTTGGAGGTCGCTGAGTAGTGCGCGAGCAAAATTTAAGCT
ACAACAAGGCAAGGCTTGACCGACAATTGCATGAAGAATCTGCTTAGGGTTAGGCGTTTTGCGCTGCTTC
GCGATGTACGGGCCAGATATACGCGTTGACATTGATTATTGACTAGTTATTAATAGTAATCAATTACGGG
GTCATTAGTTCATAGCCCATATATGGAGTTCCGCGTTACATAACTTACGGTAAATGGCCCGCCTGGCTGA
CCGCCCAACGACCCCCGCCCATTGACGTCAATAATGACGTATGTTCCCATAGTAACGCCAATAGGGACTT
TCCATTGACGTCAATGGGTGGAGTATTTACGGTAAACTGCCCACTTGGCAGTACATCAAGTGTATCATAT
GCCAAGTACGCCCCCTATTGACGTCAATGACGGTAAATGGCCCGCCTGGCATTATGCCCAGTACATGACC
TTATGGGACTTTCCTACTTGGCAGTACATCTACGTATTAGTCATCGCTATTACCATGGTGATGCGGTTTT
GGCAGTACATCAATGGGCGTGGATAGCGGTTTGACTCACGGGGATTTCCAAGTCTCCACCCCATTGACGT
CAATGGGAGTTTGTTTTGGCACCAAAATCAACGGGACTTTCCAAAATGTCGTAACAACTCCGCCCCATTG
ACGCAAATGGGCGGTAGGCGTGTACGGTGGGAGGTCTATATAAGCAGCGCGTTTTGCCTGTACTGGGTCT
CTCTGGTTAGACCAGATCTGAGCCTGGGAGCTCTCTGGCTAACTAGGGAACCCACTGCTTAAGCCTCAAT
AAAGCTTGCCTTGAGTGCTTCAAGTAGTGTGTGCCCGTCTGTTGTGTGACTCTGGTAACTAGAGATCCCT
CAGACCCTTTTAGTCAGTGTGGAAAATCTCTAGCAGTGGCGCCCGAACAGGGACTTGAAAGCGAAAGGGA
AACCAGAGGAGCTCTCTCGACGCAGGACTCGGCTTGCTGAAGCGCGCACGGCAAGAGGCGAGGGGCGGCG
ACTGGTGAGTACGCCAAAAATTTTGACTAGCGGAGGCTAGAAGGAGAGAGATGGGTGCGAGAGCGTCAGT
ATTAAGCGGGGGAGAATTAGATCGCGATGGGAAAAAATTCGGTTAAGGCCAGGGGGAAAGAAAAAATATA
AATTAAAACATATAGTATGGGCAAGCAGGGAGCTAGAACGATTCGCAGTTAATCCTGGCCTGTTAGAAAC
ATCAGAAGGCTGTAGACAAATACTGGGACAGCTACAACCATCCCTTCAGACAGGATCAGAAGAACTTAGA
TCATTATATAATACAGTAGCAACCCTCTATTGTGTGCATCAAAGGATAGAGATAAAAGACACCAAGGAAG
CTTTAGACAAGATAGAGGAAGAGCAAAACAAAAGTAAGACCACCGCACAGCAAGCGGCCGCTGATCTTCA
GACCTGGAGGAGGAGATATGAGGGACAATTGGAGAAGTGAATTATATAAATATAAAGTAGTAAAAATTGA
ACCATTAGGAGTAGCACCCACCAAGGCAAAGAGAAGAGTGGTGCAGAGAGAAAAAAGAGCAGTGGGAATA
GGAGCTTTGTTCCTTGGGTTCTTGGGAGCAGCAGGAAGCACTATGGGCGCAGCGTCAATGACGCTGACGG
TACAGGCCAGACAATTATTGTCTGGTATAGTGCAGCAGCAGAACAATTTGCTGAGGGCTATTGAGGCGCA
ACAGCATCTGTTGCAACTCACAGTCTGGGGCATCAAGCAGCTCCAGGCAAGAATCCTGGCTGTGGAAAGA
TACCTAAAGGATCAACAGCTCCTGGGGATTTGGGGTTGCTCTGGAAAACTCATTTGCACCACTGCTGTGC
CTTGGAATGCTAGTTGGAGTAATAAATCTCTGGAACAGATTTGGAATCACACGACCTGGATGGAGTGGGA
CAGAGAAATTAACAATTACACAAGCTTAATACACTCCTTAATTGAAGAATCGCAAAACCAGCAAGAAAAG
AATGAACAAGAATTATTGGAATTAGATAAATGGGCAAGTTTGTGGAATTGGTTTAACATAACAAATTGGC
TGTGGTATATAAAATTATTCATAATGATAGTAGGAGGCTTGGTAGGTTTAAGAATAGTTTTTGCTGTACT
TTCTATAGTGAATAGAGTTAGGCAGGGATATTCACCATTATCGTTTCAGACCCACCTCCCAACCCCGAGG
GGACCCGACAGGCCCGAAGGAATAGAAGAAGAAGGTGGAGAGAGAGACAGAGACAGATCCATTCGATTAG
TGAACGGATCGGCACTGCGTGCGCCAATTCTGCAGACAAATGGCAGTATTCATCCACAATTTTAAAAGAA
AAGGGGGGATTGGGGGGTACAGTGCAGGGGAAAGAATAGTAGACATAATAGCAACAGACATACAAACTAA
AGAATTACAAAAACAAATTACAAAAATTCAAAATTTTCGGGTTTATTACAGGGACAGCAGAGATCCAGTT
TGGTTAATTAATTACAGGCCTCGGCAGTACTATTGGTCTTCCTGGAAGTAGAACTTCGTGACTATAAGGG
GCTCTTCCGGTGTGTTGGTGAGGCTCACAGGACGGTCAGCCTCTAGTGTTGTGCAGAGGAACCATCCTGG
ACAGGCAGCTGACTCAAAGCTGGTGGTGGGGCCTTTCTCAGAGCGGATGAAGGTAAAGCGCTTGTCTTCT
TCTTTGTTCTTGCTCAGATCAGTGATGTTAACTTCCTCCAGCTGGAGCTTGATATCATCTCCAGACTTGG
CACAAGACAGGCACAGCTTGCCCCCGTGGATGCCCAAGAACACACTATGAAGGTCAATAGGCACCATGTC
TATCTTTTCTTCTAGTTTGATATTTGGTCCTTGTAAGTACCCAGCAATGAGCTGGTTGTTTCTCAGGTAA
AAGGTCTTCTGGTTAGTATCCCAGATTCTGAAGGCTTGCATCTTGCAGGGTCTTTTCCCAGAAGGGCGGC
AGGCTGCCTCTGAATGAAACAGAAGGATGAGAAGGAGAGAGATTAGGTGACTGTAGGGTCCCCAGCAGAT
TTCCATGGTGGCAAGCTTGATCTGACGGTTCACTAAACGAGCTCTGCTTATATAGACCTCCCACCGTACA
CGCCTACCAGATCTGGGAAGTCCCCTCGAGGAGACGGGAAAGTCCCGGGCTAATTTCCCACTAGTGGGAA
AGTCCCACTAGTGCTAGCGGAATTTCCCGCTAGCACGCGTAAGAGCTCGGTACCTCTAGCTAGCTAGTCG
AGCTCAAGCTTCGAATTTCTAGATCAGAGGAATTCGATATCAAGCTTATCGATAATCAACCTCTGGATTA
CAAAATTTGTGAAAGATTGACTGGTATTCTTAACTATGTTGCTCCTTTTACGCTATGTGGATACGCTGCT
TTAATGCCTTTGTATCATGCTATTGCTTCCCGTATGGCTTTCATTTTCTCCTCCTTGTATAAATCCTGGT
TGCTGTCTCTTTATGAGGAGTTGTGGCCCGTTGTCAGGCAACGTGGCGTGGTGTGCACTGTGTTTGCTGA
CGCAACCCCCACTGGTTGGGGCATTGCCACCACCTGTCAGCTCCTTTCCGGGACTTTCGCTTTCCCCCTC
CCTATTGCCACGGCGGAACTCATCGCCGCCTGCCTTGCCCGCTGCTGGACAGGGGCTCGGCTGTTGGGCA
CTGACAATTCCGTGGTGTTGTCGGGGAAATCATCGTCCTTTCCTTGGCTGCTCGCCTGTGTTGCCACCTG
GATTCTGCGCGGGACGTCCTTCTGCTACGTCCCTTCGGCCCTCAATCCAGCGGACCTTCCTTCCCGCGGC
CTGCTGCCGGCTCTGCGGCCTCTTCCGCGTCTTCGCCTTCGCCCTCAGACGAGTCGGATCTCCCTTTGGG
CCGCCTCCCCGCATCGATACCGTCGACCTCGAGACCTAGAAAAACATGGAGCAATCACAAGTAGCAATAC
AGCAGCTACCAATGCTGATTGTGCCTGGCTAGAAGCACAAGAGGAGGAGGAGGTGGGTTTTCCAGTCACA
CCTCAGGTACCTTTAAGACCAATGACTTACAAGGCAGCTGTAGATCTTAGCCACTTTTTAAAAGAAAAGG
GGGGACTGGAAGGGCTAATTCACTCCCAACGAAGACAAGATATCCTTGATCTGTGGATCTACCACACACA
AGGCTACTTCCCTGATTGGCAGAACTACACACCAGGGCCAGGGATCAGATATCCACTGACCTTTGGATGG
TGCTACAAGCTAGTACCAGTTGAGCAAGAGAAGGTAGAAGAAGCCAATGAAGGAGAGAACACCCGCTTGT
TACACCCTGTGAGCCTGCATGGGATGGATGACCCGGAGAGAGAAGTATTAGAGTGGAGGTTTGACAGCCG
CCTAGCATTTCATCACATGGCCCGAGAGCTGCATCCGGACTGTACTGGGTCTCTCTGGTTAGACCAGATC
TGAGCCTGGGAGCTCTCTGGCTAACTAGGGAACCCACTGCTTAAGCCTCAATAAAGCTTGCCTTGAGTGC
TTCAAGTAGTGTGTGCCCGTCTGTTGTGTGACTCTGGTAACTAGAGATCCCTCAGACCCTTTTAGTCAGT
GTGGAAAATCTCTAGCAGGGCCCGTTTAAACCCGCTGATCAGCCTCGACTGTGCCTTCTAGTTGCCAGCC
ATCTGTTGTTTGCCCCTCCCCCGTGCCTTCCTTGACCCTGGAAGGTGCCACTCCCACTGTCCTTTCCTAA
TAAAATGAGGAAATTGCATCGCATTGTCTGAGTAGGTGTCATTCTATTCTGGGGGGTGGGGTGGGGCAGG
ACAGCAAGGGGGAGGATTGGGAAGACAATAGCAGGCATGCTGGGGATGCGGTGGGCTCTATGGCTTCTGA
GGCGGAAAGAACCAGCTGGGGCTCTAGGGGGTATCCCC
[124 nt withheld, positions 5009-5132]
C
[91 nt withheld, positions 5134-5224]
A
[49 nt withheld, positions 5226-5274]
CCTTTGACGTTGGAGTCCACGTTCTTT
[37 nt withheld, positions 5302-5338]
ACCCTATCTCGGTCTATTCTTTTGATTTATAAGGGATTTTGCCGATTTCGGCCTATTGGTTAAAAAATGA
GCTGATTTAACAAAAATTTAACGCGAATTAATTCTGTGGAATGTGTGTCAGTTAGGGTGTGGAAAGTCCC
CAGGCTCCCCAGCAGGCAGAAGTATGCAAAGCATGCATCTCAATTAGTCAGCAACCAGGTGTGGAAAGTC
CCCAGGCTCCCCAGCAGGCAGAAGTATGCAAAGCATGCATCTCAATTAGTCAGCAACCATAGTCCCGCCC
CTAACTCCGCCCATCCCGCCCCTAACTCCGCCCAGTTCCGCCCATTCTCCGCCCCATGGCTGACTAATTT
TTTTTATTTATGCAGAGGCCGAGGCCGCCTCTGCCTCTGAGCTATTCCAGAAGTAGTGAGGAGGCTTTTT
TGGAGGCCTAGGCTTTTGCAAAAAGCTCCCGGGAGCTTGTATATCCATTTTCGGATCTGATCAGCACGTG
TTGACAATTAATCATCGGCATAGTATATCGGCATAGTATAATACGACAAGGTGAGGAACTAAACCATGGC
CAAGTTGACCAGTGCCGTTCCGGTGCTCACCGCGCGCGACGTCGCCGGAGCGGTCGAGTTCTGGACCGAC
CGGCTCGGGTTCTCCCGGGACTTCGTGGAGGACGACTTCGCCGGTGTGGTCCGGGACGACGTGACCCTGT
TCATCAGCGCGGTCCAGGACCAGGTGGTGCCGGACAACACCCTGGCCTGGGTGTGGGTGCGCGGCCTGGA
CGAGCTGTACGCCGAGTGGTCGGAGGTCGTGTCCACGAACTTCCGGGACGCCTCCGGGCCGGCCATGACC
GAGATCGGCGAGCAGCCGTGGGGGCGGGAGTTCGCCCTGCGCGACCCGGCCGGCAACTGCGTGCACTTCG
TGGCCGAGGAGCAGGACTGACACGTGCTACGAGATTTCGATTCCACCGCCGCCTTCTATGAAAGGTTGGG
CTTCGGAATCGTTTTCCGGGACGCCGGCTGGATGATCCTCCAGCGCGGGGATCTCATGCTGGAGTTCTTC
GCCCACCCCAACTTGTTTATTGCAGCTTATAATGGTTACAAATAAAGCAATAGCATCACAAATTTCACAA
ATAAAGCATTTTTTTCACTGCATTCTAGTTGTGGTTTGTCCAAACTCATCAATGTATCTTATCATGTCTG
TATACCGTCGACCTCTAGCTAGAGCTTGGCGTAATCATGGTCATAGCTGTTTCCTGTGTGAAATTGTTAT
CCGCTCACAATTCCACACAACATACGAGCCGGAAGCATAAAGTGTAAAGCCTGGGGTGCCTAATGAGTGA
GCTAACTCACATTAATTGCGTTGCGCTCACTGCCCGCTTTCCAGTCGGGAAACCTGTCGTGCCAGCTGCA
TTAATGAATCGGCCAACGCGCGGGGAGAGGCGGTTTGCGTATTGGGCGCTCTTCCGCTTCCTCGCTCACT
GACTCGCTGCGCTCGGTCGTTCGGCTGCGGCGAGCGGTATCAGCTCACTCAAAGGCGGTAATACGGTTAT
CCACAGAATCAGGGGATAACGCAGGAAAGAACATGTGAGCAAAAGGCCAGCAAAAGGCCAGGAACCGTAA
AAAGGCCGCGTTGCTGGCGTTTTTCCATAGGCTCCGCCCCCCTGACGAGCATCACAAAAATCGACGCTCA
AGTCAGAGGTGGCGAAACCCGACAGGACTATAAAGATACCAGGCGTTTCCCCCTGGAAGCTCCCTCGTGC
GCTCTCCTGTTCCGACCCTGCCGCTTACCGGATACCTGTCCGCCTTTCTCCCTTCGGGAAGCGTGGCGCT
TTCTCATAGCTCACGCTGTAGGTATCTCAGTTCGGTGTAGGTCGTTCGCTCCAAGCTGGGCTGTGTGCAC
GAACCCCCCGTTCAGCCCGACCGCTGCGCCTTATCCGGTAACTATCGTCTTGAGTCCAACCCGGTAAGAC
ACGACTTATCGCCACTGGCAGCAGCCACTGGTAACAGGATTAGCAGAGCGAGGTATGTAGGCGGTGCTAC
AGAGTTCTTGAAGTGGTGGCCTAACTACGGCTACACTAGAAGAACAGTATTTGGTATCTGCGCTCTGCTG
AAGCCAGTTACCTTCGGAAAAAGAGTTGGTAGCTCTTGATCCGGCAAACAAACCACCGCTGGTAGCGGTG
GTTTTTTTGTTTGCAAGCAGCAGATTACGCGCAGAAAAAAAGGATCTCAAGAAGATCCTTTGATCTTTTC
TACGGGGTCTGACGCTCAGTGGAACGAAAACTCACGTTAAGGGATTTTGGTCATGAGATTATCAAAAAGG
ATCTTCACCTAGATCCTTTTAAATTAAAAATGAAGTTTTAAATCAATCTAAAGTATATATGAGTAAACTT
GGTCTGACAGTTACCAATGCTTAATCAGTGAGGCACCTATCTCAGCGATCTGTCTATTTCGTTCATCCAT
AGTTGCCTGACTCCCCGTCGTGTAGATAACTACGATACGGGAGGGCTTACCATCTGGCCCCAGTGCTGCA
ATGATACCGCGAGACCCACGCTCACCGGCTCCAGATTTATCAGCAATAAACCAGCCAGCCGGAAGGGCCG
AGCGCAGAAGTGGTCCTGCAACTTTATCCGCCTCCATCCAGTCTATTAATTGTTGCCGGGAAGCTAGAGT
AAGTAGTTCGCCAGTTAATAGTTTGCGCAACGTTGTTGCCATTGCTACAGGCATCGTGGTGTCACGCTCG
TCGTTTGGTATGGCTTCATTCAGCTCCGGTTCCCAACGATCAAGGCGAGTTACATGATCCCCCATGTTGT
GCAAAAAAGCGGTTAGCTCCTTCGGTCCTCCGATCGTTGTCAGAAGTAAGTTGGCCGCAGTGTTATCACT
CATGGTTATGGCAGCACTGCATAATTCTCTTACTGTCATGCCATCCGTAAGATGCTTTTCTGTGACTGGT
GAGTACTCAACCAAGTCATTCTGAGAATAGTGTATGCGGCGACCGAGTTGCTCTTGCCCGGCGTCAATAC
GGGATAATACCGCGCCACATAGCAGAACTTTAAAAGTGCTCATCATTGGAAAACGTTCTTCGGGGCGAAA
ACTCTCAAGGATCTTACCGCTGTTGAGATCCAGTTCGATGTAACCCACTCGTGCACCCAACTGATCTTCA
GCATCTTTTACTTTCACCAGCGTTTCTGGGTGAGCAAAAACAGGAAGGCAAAATGCCGCAAAAAAGGGAA
TAAGGGCGACACGGAAATGTTGAATACTCATACTCTTCCTTTTTCAATATTATTGAAGCATTTATCAGGG
TTATTGTCTCATGAGCGGATACATATTTGAATGTATTTAGAAAAATAAACAAATAGGGGTTCCGCGCACA
TTTCCCCGAAAAGTGCCACCTGAC
Features (pLannotate 1.2.2; 31 found; start..end, strand, type, name):
     31..83      -  misc_feature   bom (fragment): basis of mobility region from pBR322
    238..617     +  enhancer       CMV enhancer: human cytomegalovirus immediate early enhancer
    618..817     +  promoter       CMV promoter: human cytomegalovirus (CMV) immediate early promoter
    835..1015    +  LTR            5' LTR (truncated): truncated 5' long terminal repeat (LTR) from HIV-1
   1062..1187    +  misc_feature   HIV-1 Ψ: packaging signal of human immunodeficiency virus type 1
   1171..1534    +  CDS            HIV-1 gag (fragment): gag protein from human immunodeficiency virus 1; gag
   1680..1913    +  misc_feature   RRE: The Rev response element (RRE) of HIV-1 allows for Rev-dependent mRNA export from the nucleus to the cytoplasm.
   2290..2390    +  CDS            Rev (fragment): human immunodeficiency virus 1 (HIV-1) Rev protein; rev; enhances nuclear export of unspliced and incompletely spliced viral mRNAs
   2440..2557    +  misc_feature   cPPT/CTS: central polypurine tract and central termination sequence of HIV-1
   2623..3156    -  CDS            Il1rn: IL1RA_MOUSE - Also known as Il-1ra. Experimental evidence at transcript level: Swiss-Prot protein existence level 2. Inhibits the activity of interleukin-1 by binding to receptor IL1R1 and preventing its association with the coreceptor IL1RAP for signaling. Has no interleukin-1 like activity. From Mus musculus (Mouse).
   3190..3228    -  promoter       minimal CMV promoter: human cytomegalovirus (CMV) immediate early promoter
   3358..3377    +  misc_feature   MCS (fragment): multiple cloning site
   3388..3414    +  misc_feature   MCS (fragment): pBluescript multiple cloning site
   3414..4002    +  misc_feature   WPRE: woodchuck hepatitis virus posttranscriptional regulatory element
   3939..4520    +  CDS            nef (fragment): NEF_HV1H2 - Experimental evidence at protein level: Swiss-Prot protein existence level 1. Extracellular Nef protein targets CD4(+) T-lymphocytes for apoptosis by interacting with CXCR4 surface receptors. From Human immunodeficiency virus type 1 group M subtype B (isolate HXB2) (HIV-1).
   4527..4707    +  LTR            5' LTR (truncated): truncated 5' long terminal repeat (LTR) from HIV-1
   4739..4963    +  polyA_signal   bGH poly(A) signal: bovine growth hormone polyadenylation signal
   4967..4988    +  promoter       SV40 promoter (fragment): SV40 enhancer and early promoter
   5009..5437    +  rep_origin     f1 ori (sequence partly withheld): f1 bacteriophage origin of replication; arrow indicates direction of (+) strand synthesis
   5451..5780    +  promoter       SV40 promoter: SV40 enhancer and early promoter
   5828..5875    +  promoter       EM7 promoter: synthetic bacterial promoter&nbsp
   5894..6268    +  CDS            BleoR: antibiotic-binding protein; Sh ble from Streptoalloteichus hindustanus; confers resistance to bleomycin, phleomycin, and Zeocin™
   6278..6403    +  CDS            ble (fragment): BLE_KLEPN - Experimental evidence at protein level: Swiss-Prot protein existence level 1. Binding protein with a strong affinity to the bleomycin family of antibiotics. Binds to CL990; an antimitotic-antibiotic compound. From Klebsiella pneumoniae.
   6398..6519    +  polyA_signal   SV40 poly(A) signal: SV40 polyadenylation signal
   6592..6608    -  protein_bind   lac operator: The lac repressor binds to the lac operator to inhibit transcription in E. coli. This inhibition can be relieved by adding lactose or isopropyl-β-D-thiogalactopyranoside (IPTG). lac repressor encoded by lacI
   6616..6646    -  promoter       lac promoter: promoter for the E. coli lac operon
   6661..6682    -  protein_bind   CAP binding site: CAP binding activates transcription in the presence of cAMP. E. coli catabolite activator protein
   6695..6787    -  CDS            lacI (fragment): lac repressor; lacI; The lac repressor binds to the lac operator to inhibit transcription in E. coli. This inhibition can be relieved by adding lactose or isopropyl-β-D-thiogalactopyranoside (IPTG).
   6970..7558    -  rep_origin     ori: high-copy-number ColE1/pMB1/pBR322/pUC origin of replication
   7729..8589    -  CDS            AmpR: β-lactamase; bla; confers resistance to ampicillin, carbenicillin, and related antibiotics
   8590..8694    -  promoter       AmpR promoter: bla
