[The description below was written by a language model from this plasmid's Addgene catalogue record and pLannotate feature annotations shown in this document.]
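Description:
NFkBr-IL1Ra is a lentiviral transfer plasmid of about 8.7 kb that places mouse interleukin-1 receptor antagonist (Il1rn, IL-1Ra) under a synthetic promoter responsive to NF-κB signalling. The catalogue lists pGL3 Basic as the backbone, but the annotated sequence has the layout of a third-generation HIV-1 transfer vector. A CMV enhancer/promoter is fused to a truncated 5' LTR to drive genomic RNA production in packaging cells. This is followed by the Ψ packaging signal with a gag fragment, the Rev response element, the cPPT/CTS, a WPRE, a second truncated LTR at the 3' end and a bGH polyadenylation signal. Outside the viral region, a high-copy ColE1/pUC origin and AmpR support propagation and ampicillin selection in E. coli. An f1 ori is also present, along with an SV40/EM7-driven BleoR (Zeocin resistance) cassette that lies outside the LTRs and so would not be packaged.

The payload sits between the cPPT and the WPRE and is in reverse orientation relative to the viral genome. The roughly 0.5 kb Il1rn coding sequence is preceded by a minimal CMV promoter on the minus strand. The NF-κB response elements that the stated purpose implies are not individually annotated; they presumably lie in the unannotated stretch upstream of the minimal promoter. In this design the minimal promoter gives little transcription on its own, so IL-1Ra output should rise when inflammatory cues activate NF-κB. Because IL-1Ra blocks IL-1 binding to its receptor, the secreted product dampens the signal that induces it, forming a negative-feedback circuit. The associated publication describes the construct's use in engineered tissues for self-regulating delivery of biologic drugs.
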