Addgene plasmid #183065: NFkBr-IL1Ra
Purpose: Expresses IL-1Ra downstream of a synthetic promoter activated by the NFkB signaling pathway
Depositing lab: Farshid Guilak. Depositing organization: Washington University in Saint Louis. Publication: A Synthetic Gene Circuit for Self-Regulating Delivery of Biologic Drugs in Engineered Tissues. Pferdehirt L, Ross AK, Brunger JM, Guilak F. Tissue Eng Part A. 2019 May;25(9-10):809-820. doi: 10.1089/ten.TEA.2019.0027. PubMed 30968743.
Backbone
  Vector backbone: pGL3 Basic
  Backbone manufacturer: Promega
  Total vector size (bp): 8717
  Vector type: Lentiviral
Growth in bacteria
  Bacterial resistance: Ampicillin, 100 μg/mL
  Growth temperature: 37°C
  Growth strain: NEB Stable
  Copy number: Unknown
Gene/Insert
  Gene/Insert name: interleukin-1 receptor antagonist (alt name: IL-1ra)
  Species: M. musculus (mouse)
  Insert size (bp): 537
  Entrez Gene: Il1rn (a.k.a. F630041P17Rik, IL-1ra)
Terms and licenses: Academic/Nonprofit Terms; Industry Terms: Not Available to Industry
How to cite: NFkBr-IL1Ra was a gift from Farshid Guilak (Addgene plasmid # 183065 ; http://n2t.net/addgene:183065 ; RRID:Addgene_183065)
